Addgene plasmid #75831: NMRK1 gRNA (BRDN0001148142)
Purpose: 3rd generation lentiviral gRNA plasmid targeting human NMRK1
Depositing lab: John Doench & David Root. Depositing organization: Broad Institute. Publication: Optimized sgRNA design to maximize activity and minimize off-target effects of CRISPR-Cas9. Doench JG, Fusi N, Sullender M, Hegde M, Vaimberg EW, Donovan KF, Smith I, Tothova Z, Wilen C, Orchard R, Virgin HW, Listgarten J, Root DE. Nat Biotechnol. 2016 Jan 18. doi: 10.1038/nbt.3437. PubMed 26780180.
Backbone
  Vector backbone: lentiGuide-Puro
  Backbone manufacturer: Zhang Lab (Addgene plasmid # 52963)
  Vector type: Mammalian Expression, Lentiviral, CRISPR
  Selectable markers: Puromycin
Growth in bacteria
  Bacterial resistance: Ampicillin, 100 μg/mL
  Growth temperature: 37°C
  Growth strain: DH5alpha
  Copy number: High Copy
Gene/Insert
  Gene/Insert name: NMRK1 (alt names: NMRK1; NM_001127603.1)
  gRNA/shRNA sequence: AAACAGTGGCAAAACAACAC
  Species: H. sapiens (human)
  Entrez Gene: NMRK1 (a.k.a. C9orf95, NRK1, bA235O14.2)
  Promoter: hU6
  Cloning method: Unknown
  Sequencing primers: 5′ U6-F; 3′ pS2-R
Terms and licenses: Academic/Nonprofit Terms; Industry Terms: Not Available to Industry
Depositor comments: The gRNA was designed to target the following Genbank reference sequence(s): NM_001127603.1,NM_017881.2. Note that this plasmid does NOT contain Cas9. It should be used in conjunction with lentiCas9-Blast (Addgene #52962) or otherwise with cell lines already expressing Cas9. Browse the full kinome gRNA library at http://www.addgene.org/pooled-library/broadgpp-human-kinome/ or visit http://www.broadinstitute.org/rnai/public/ for detailed protocols and information.
How to cite: NMRK1 gRNA (BRDN0001148142) was a gift from John Doench & David Root (Addgene plasmid # 75831 ; http://n2t.net/addgene:75831 ; RRID:Addgene_75831)
