[The description below was written by a language model from this plasmid's Addgene catalogue record, the feature table of its GenBank file and pLannotate feature annotations shown in this document.]
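Description:
NMRK1 gRNA (BRDN0001148142) is a third-generation lentiviral CRISPR guide plasmid built on the lentiGuide-Puro backbone and designed to target human NMRK1 (also known as NRK1 or C9orf95). It is propagated in E. coli as a high-copy plasmid through a ColE1/pUC-type origin with ampicillin selection from the β-lactamase gene. The backbone also carries an f1 origin, an SV40 origin and poly(A) signal, and remnants of lac and phage promoter elements. The assembled sequence is 8,323 nt.

The viral transfer cassette begins with an RSV promoter fused to a truncated HIV-1 5' LTR, which makes genomic RNA production Tat-independent. This is followed by the Ψ packaging signal, a partial gag region, the Rev response element for Rev-dependent nuclear export, and a cPPT/CTS. It ends in a ΔU3 self-inactivating 3' LTR. Within this unit, a human U6 RNA polymerase III promoter drives the 20-nt NMRK1-specific spacer joined to the Streptococcus pyogenes Cas9 guide RNA scaffold. Downstream, an EF-1α core promoter with its intron A expresses puromycin N-acetyltransferase for selection of transduced mammalian cells, and a WPRE enhances transcript expression.

The plasmid does not encode Cas9, so it is meant to be used with a separate Cas9 lentivector or in cells that already express Cas9, typically to knock out NMRK1. The guide was designed against two NMRK1 reference transcripts and belongs to a human kinome gRNA collection. The two accompanying GenBank records are partial, covering only the region from the U6 promoter through the scaffold and cPPT, and the spacer itself.
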