Features (pLannotate 1.2.2; 29 found; start..end, strand, type, name):
     14..80      +  CDS            small t antigen (fragment): SV40 (simian virus 40) small t antigen
    106..317     +  promoter       EF-1α core promoter: core promoter for human elongation factor EF-1α
    318..1256    +  intron         EF-1α intron A: intron upstream of the start codon of human EF-1α
   1278..1877    +  CDS            PuroR (fragment): puromycin N-acetyltransferase; pac from Streptomyces; confers resistance to puromycin
   1893..2481    +  misc_feature   WPRE: woodchuck hepatitis virus posttranscriptional regulatory element
   2532..2551    +  misc_feature   cPPT/CTS (fragment): central polypurine tract and central termination sequence of HIV-1
   2553..2786    +  LTR            3' LTR (ΔU3): self-inactivating 3' long terminal repeat (LTR) from HIV-1
   2864..2985    +  polyA_signal   SV40 poly(A) signal: SV40 polyadenylation signal
   3025..3160    +  rep_origin     SV40 ori: SV40 origin of replication
   3181..3199    -  promoter       T7 promoter: promoter for bacteriophage T7 RNA polymerase
   3207..3362    +  CDS            lacZα (fragment): LacZα fragment of β-galactosidase; lacZ fragment
   3367..3795    +  rep_origin     f1 ori (sequence partly withheld): f1 bacteriophage origin of replication; arrow indicates direction of (+) strand synthesis
   3848..3952    +  promoter       AmpR promoter: bla
   3953..4813    +  CDS            AmpR: β-lactamase; bla; confers resistance to ampicillin, carbenicillin, and related antibiotics
   4984..5572    +  rep_origin     ori: high-copy-number ColE1/pMB1/pBR322/pUC origin of replication
   5755..5847    +  CDS            lacI (fragment): lac repressor; lacI; The lac repressor binds to the lac operator to inhibit transcription in E. coli. This inhibition can be relieved by adding lactose or isopropyl-β-D-thiogalactopyranoside (IPTG).
   5860..5881    +  protein_bind   CAP binding site: CAP binding activates transcription in the presence of cAMP. E. coli catabolite activator protein
   5896..5926    +  promoter       lac promoter: promoter for the E. coli lac operon
   5934..5950    +  protein_bind   lac operator: The lac repressor binds to the lac operator to inhibit transcription in E. coli. This inhibition can be relieved by adding lactose or isopropyl-β-D-thiogalactopyranoside (IPTG). lac repressor encoded by lacI
   5995..6013    +  promoter       T3 promoter: promoter for bacteriophage T3 RNA polymerase
   6041..6267    +  promoter       RSV promoter: Rous sarcoma virus enhancer/promoter
   6268..6448    +  LTR            5' LTR (truncated): truncated 5' long terminal repeat (LTR) from HIV-1
   6495..6620    +  misc_feature   HIV-1 Ψ: packaging signal of human immunodeficiency virus type 1
   6604..6967    +  CDS            HIV-1 gag (fragment): gag protein from human immunodeficiency virus 1; gag
   7113..7346    +  misc_feature   RRE: The Rev response element (RRE) of HIV-1 allows for Rev-dependent mRNA export from the nucleus to the cytoplasm.
   7723..7749    +  CDS            Rev (fragment): human immunodeficiency virus 1 (HIV-1) Rev protein; rev; enhances nuclear export of unspliced and incompletely spliced viral mRNAs
   7753..7993    +  promoter       U6 promoter: RNA polymerase III promoter for human U6 snRNA
   8023..8098    +  misc_RNA       gRNA scaffold: guide RNA scaffold for the Streptococcus pyogenes CRISPR/Cas9 system
   8154..8271    +  misc_feature   cPPT/CTS: central polypurine tract and central termination sequence of HIV-1
>Addgene plasmid #75831 | NMRK1 gRNA (BRDN0001148142) | addgene full sequence | sequence record 184652 | Addgene Assembled Sequence
CCCGGGTGCAAAGATGGATAAAGTTTTAAACAGAGAGGAATCTTTGCAGCTAATGGACCTTCTAGGTCTT
GAAAGGAGTGGGAATTGGCTCCGGTGCCCGTCAGTGGGCAGAGCGCACATCGCCCACAGTCCCCGAGAAG
TTGGGGGGAGGGGTCGGCAATTGATCCGGTGCCTAGAGAAGGTGGCGCGGGGTAAACTGGGAAAGTGATG
TCGTGTACTGGCTCCGCCTTTTTCCCGAGGGTGGGGGAGAACCGTATATAAGTGCAGTAGTCGCCGTGAA
CGTTCTTTTTCGCAACGGGTTTGCCGCCAGAACACAGGTAAGTGCCGTGTGTGGTTCCCGCGGGCCTGGC
CTCTTTACGGGTTATGGCCCTTGCGTGCCTTGAATTACTTCCACCTGGCTGCAGTACGTGATTCTTGATC
CCGAGCTTCGGGTTGGAAGTGGGTGGGAGAGTTCGAGGCCTTGCGCTTAAGGAGCCCCTTCGCCTCGTGC
TTGAGTTGAGGCCTGGCCTGGGCGCTGGGGCCGCCGCGTGCGAATCTGGTGGCACCTTCGCGCCTGTCTC
GCTGCTTTCGATAAGTCTCTAGCCATTTAAAATTTTTGATGACCTGCTGCGACGCTTTTTTTCTGGCAAG
ATAGTCTTGTAAATGCGGGCCAAGATCTGCACACTGGTATTTCGGTTTTTGGGGCCGCGGGCGGCGACGG
GGCCCGTGCGTCCCAGCGCACATGTTCGGCGAGGCGGGGCCTGCGAGCGCGGCCACCGAGAATCGGACGG
GGGTAGTCTCAAGCTGGCCGGCCTGCTCTGGTGCCTGGCCTCGCGCCGCCGTGTATCGCCCCGCCCTGGG
CGGCAAGGCTGGCCCGGTCGGCACCAGTTGCGTGAGCGGAAAGATGGCCGCTTCCCGGCCCTGCTGCAGG
GAGCTCAAAATGGAGGACGCGGCGCTCGGGAGAGCGGGCGGGTGAGTCACCCACACAAAGGAAAAGGGCC
TTTCCGTCCTCAGCCGTCGCTTCATGTGACTCCACGGAGTACCGGGCGCCGTCCAGGCACCTCGATTAGT
TCTCGAGCTTTTGGAGTACGTCGTCTTTAGGTTGGGGGGAGGGGTTTTATGCGATGGAGTTTCCCCACAC
TGAGTGGGTGGAGACTGAAGTTAGGCCAGCTTGGCACTTGATGTAATTCTCCTTGGAATTTGCCCTTTTT
GAGTTTGGATCTTGGTTCATTCTCAAGCCTCAGACAGTGGTTCAAAGTTTTTTTCTTCCATTTCAGGTGT
CGTGACGTACGGCCACCATGACCGAGTACAAGCCCACGGTGCGCCTCGCCACCCGCGACGACGTCCCCAG
GGCCGTACGCACCCTCGCCGCCGCGTTCGCCGACTACCCCGCCACGCGCCACACCGTCGATCCGGACCGC
CACATCGAGCGGGTCACCGAGCTGCAAGAACTCTTCCTCACGCGCGTCGGGCTCGACATCGGCAAGGTGT
GGGTCGCGGACGACGGCGCCGCCGTGGCGGTCTGGACCACGCCGGAGAGCGTCGAAGCGGGGGCGGTGTT
CGCCGAGATCGGCCCGCGCATGGCCGAGTTGAGCGGTTCCCGGCTGGCCGCGCAGCAACAGATGGAAGGC
CTCCTGGCGCCGCACCGGCCCAAGGAGCCCGCGTGGTTCCTGGCCACCGTCGGAGTCTCGCCCGACCACC
AGGGCAAGGGTCTGGGCAGCGCCGTCGTGCTCCCCGGAGTGGAGGCGGCCGAGCGCGCCGGGGTGCCCGC
CTTCCTGGAGACCTCCGCGCCCCGCAACCTCCCCTTCTACGAGCGGCTCGGCTTCACCGTCACCGCCGAC
GTCGAGGTGCCCGAAGGACCGCGCACCTGGTGCATGACCCGCAAGCCCGGTGCCTGAACGCGTTAAGTCG
ACAATCAACCTCTGGATTACAAAATTTGTGAAAGATTGACTGGTATTCTTAACTATGTTGCTCCTTTTAC
GCTATGTGGATACGCTGCTTTAATGCCTTTGTATCATGCTATTGCTTCCCGTATGGCTTTCATTTTCTCC
TCCTTGTATAAATCCTGGTTGCTGTCTCTTTATGAGGAGTTGTGGCCCGTTGTCAGGCAACGTGGCGTGG
TGTGCACTGTGTTTGCTGACGCAACCCCCACTGGTTGGGGCATTGCCACCACCTGTCAGCTCCTTTCCGG
GACTTTCGCTTTCCCCCTCCCTATTGCCACGGCGGAACTCATCGCCGCCTGCCTTGCCCGCTGCTGGACA
GGGGCTCGGCTGTTGGGCACTGACAATTCCGTGGTGTTGTCGGGGAAATCATCGTCCTTTCCTTGGCTGC
TCGCCTGTGTTGCCACCTGGATTCTGCGCGGGACGTCCTTCTGCTACGTCCCTTCGGCCCTCAATCCAGC
GGACCTTCCTTCCCGCGGCCTGCTGCCGGCTCTGCGGCCTCTTCCGCGTCTTCGCCTTCGCCCTCAGACG
AGTCGGATCTCCCTTTGGGCCGCCTCCCCGCGTCGACTTTAAGACCAATGACTTACAAGGCAGCTGTAGA
TCTTAGCCACTTTTTAAAAGAAAAGGGGGGACTGGAAGGGCTAATTCACTCCCAACGAAGACAAGATCTG
CTTTTTGCTTGTACTGGGTCTCTCTGGTTAGACCAGATCTGAGCCTGGGAGCTCTCTGGCTAACTAGGGA
ACCCACTGCTTAAGCCTCAATAAAGCTTGCCTTGAGTGCTTCAAGTAGTGTGTGCCCGTCTGTTGTGTGA
CTCTGGTAACTAGAGATCCCTCAGACCCTTTTAGTCAGTGTGGAAAATCTCTAGCAGTACGTATAGTAGT
TCATGTCATCTTATTATTCAGTATTTATAACTTGCAAAGAAATGAATATCAGAGAGTGAGAGGAACTTGT
TTATTGCAGCTTATAATGGTTACAAATAAAGCAATAGCATCACAAATTTCACAAATAAAGCATTTTTTTC
ACTGCATTCTAGTTGTGGTTTGTCCAAACTCATCAATGTATCTTATCATGTCTGGCTCTAGCTATCCCGC
CCCTAACTCCGCCCATCCCGCCCCTAACTCCGCCCAGTTCCGCCCATTCTCCGCCCCATGGCTGACTAAT
TTTTTTTATTTATGCAGAGGCCGAGGCCGCCTCGGCCTCTGAGCTATTCCAGAAGTAGTGAGGAGGCTTT
TTTGGAGGCCTAGGGACGTACCCAATTCGCCCTATAGTGAGTCGTATTACGCGCGCTCACTGGCCGTCGT
TTTACAACGTCGTGACTGGGAAAACCCTGGCGTTACCCAACTTAATCGCCTTGCAGCACATCCCCCTTTC
GCCAGCTGGCGTAATAGCGAAGAGGCCCGCACCGATCGCCCTTCCCAACAGTTGCGCAGCCTGAATGGCG
AATGGG
[124 nt withheld, positions 3367-3490]
C
[91 nt withheld, positions 3492-3582]
A
[49 nt withheld, positions 3584-3632]
CCTTTGACGTTGGAGTCCACGTTCTTT
[37 nt withheld, positions 3660-3696]
ACCCTATCTCGGTCTATTCTTTTGATTTATAAGGGATTTTGCCGATTTCGGCCTATTGGTTAAAAAATGA
GCTGATTTAACAAAAATTTAACGCGAATTTTAACAAAATATTAACGCTTACAATTTAGGTGGCACTTTTC
GGGGAAATGTGCGCGGAACCCCTATTTGTTTATTTTTCTAAATACATTCAAATATGTATCCGCTCATGAG
ACAATAACCCTGATAAATGCTTCAATAATATTGAAAAAGGAAGAGTATGAGTATTCAACATTTCCGTGTC
GCCCTTATTCCCTTTTTTGCGGCATTTTGCCTTCCTGTTTTTGCTCACCCAGAAACGCTGGTGAAAGTAA
AAGATGCTGAAGATCAGTTGGGTGCACGAGTGGGTTACATCGAACTGGATCTCAACAGCGGTAAGATCCT
TGAGAGTTTTCGCCCCGAAGAACGTTTTCCAATGATGAGCACTTTTAAAGTTCTGCTATGTGGCGCGGTA
TTATCCCGTATTGACGCCGGGCAAGAGCAACTCGGTCGCCGCATACACTATTCTCAGAATGACTTGGTTG
AGTACTCACCAGTCACAGAAAAGCATCTTACGGATGGCATGACAGTAAGAGAATTATGCAGTGCTGCCAT
AACCATGAGTGATAACACTGCGGCCAACTTACTTCTGACAACGATCGGAGGACCGAAGGAGCTAACCGCT
TTTTTGCACAACATGGGGGATCATGTAACTCGCCTTGATCGTTGGGAACCGGAGCTGAATGAAGCCATAC
CAAACGACGAGCGTGACACCACGATGCCTGTAGCAATGGCAACAACGTTGCGCAAACTATTAACTGGCGA
ACTACTTACTCTAGCTTCCCGGCAACAATTAATAGACTGGATGGAGGCGGATAAAGTTGCAGGACCACTT
CTGCGCTCGGCCCTTCCGGCTGGCTGGTTTATTGCTGATAAATCTGGAGCCGGTGAGCGTGGGTCTCGCG
GTATCATTGCAGCACTGGGGCCAGATGGTAAGCCCTCCCGTATCGTAGTTATCTACACGACGGGGAGTCA
GGCAACTATGGATGAACGAAATAGACAGATCGCTGAGATAGGTGCCTCACTGATTAAGCATTGGTAACTG
TCAGACCAAGTTTACTCATATATACTTTAGATTGATTTAAAACTTCATTTTTAATTTAAAAGGATCTAGG
TGAAGATCCTTTTTGATAATCTCATGACCAAAATCCCTTAACGTGAGTTTTCGTTCCACTGAGCGTCAGA
CCCCGTAGAAAAGATCAAAGGATCTTCTTGAGATCCTTTTTTTCTGCGCGTAATCTGCTGCTTGCAAACA
AAAAAACCACCGCTACCAGCGGTGGTTTGTTTGCCGGATCAAGAGCTACCAACTCTTTTTCCGAAGGTAA
CTGGCTTCAGCAGAGCGCAGATACCAAATACTGTTCTTCTAGTGTAGCCGTAGTTAGGCCACCACTTCAA
GAACTCTGTAGCACCGCCTACATACCTCGCTCTGCTAATCCTGTTACCAGTGGCTGCTGCCAGTGGCGAT
AAGTCGTGTCTTACCGGGTTGGACTCAAGACGATAGTTACCGGATAAGGCGCAGCGGTCGGGCTGAACGG
GGGGTTCGTGCACACAGCCCAGCTTGGAGCGAACGACCTACACCGAACTGAGATACCTACAGCGTGAGCT
ATGAGAAAGCGCCACGCTTCCCGAAGGGAGAAAGGCGGACAGGTATCCGGTAAGCGGCAGGGTCGGAACA
GGAGAGCGCACGAGGGAGCTTCCAGGGGGAAACGCCTGGTATCTTTATAGTCCTGTCGGGTTTCGCCACC
TCTGACTTGAGCGTCGATTTTTGTGATGCTCGTCAGGGGGGCGGAGCCTATGGAAAAACGCCAGCAACGC
GGCCTTTTTACGGTTCCTGGCCTTTTGCTGGCCTTTTGCTCACATGTTCTTTCCTGCGTTATCCCCTGAT
TCTGTGGATAACCGTATTACCGCCTTTGAGTGAGCTGATACCGCTCGCCGCAGCCGAACGACCGAGCGCA
GCGAGTCAGTGAGCGAGGAAGCGGAAGAGCGCCCAATACGCAAACCGCCTCTCCCCGCGCGTTGGCCGAT
TCATTAATGCAGCTGGCACGACAGGTTTCCCGACTGGAAAGCGGGCAGTGAGCGCAACGCAATTAATGTG
AGTTAGCTCACTCATTAGGCACCCCAGGCTTTACACTTTATGCTTCCGGCTCGTATGTTGTGTGGAATTG
TGAGCGGATAACAATTTCACACAGGAAACAGCTATGACCATGATTACGCCAAGCGCGCAATTAACCCTCA
CTAAAGGGAACAAAAGCTGGAGCTGCAAGCTTAATGTAGTCTTATGCAATACTCTTGTAGTCTTGCAACA
TGGTAACGATGAGTTAGCAACATGCCTTACAAGGAGAGAAAAAGCACCGTGCATGCCGATTGGTGGAAGT
AAGGTGGTACGATCGTGCCTTATTAGGAAGGCAACAGACGGGTCTGACATGGATTGGACGAACCACTGAA
TTGCCGCATTGCAGAGATATTGTATTTAAGTGCCTAGCTCGATACATAAACGGGTCTCTCTGGTTAGACC
AGATCTGAGCCTGGGAGCTCTCTGGCTAACTAGGGAACCCACTGCTTAAGCCTCAATAAAGCTTGCCTTG
AGTGCTTCAAGTAGTGTGTGCCCGTCTGTTGTGTGACTCTGGTAACTAGAGATCCCTCAGACCCTTTTAG
TCAGTGTGGAAAATCTCTAGCAGTGGCGCCCGAACAGGGACTTGAAAGCGAAAGGGAAACCAGAGGAGCT
CTCTCGACGCAGGACTCGGCTTGCTGAAGCGCGCACGGCAAGAGGCGAGGGGCGGCGACTGGTGAGTACG
CCAAAAATTTTGACTAGCGGAGGCTAGAAGGAGAGAGATGGGTGCGAGAGCGTCAGTATTAAGCGGGGGA
GAATTAGATCGCGATGGGAAAAAATTCGGTTAAGGCCAGGGGGAAAGAAAAAATATAAATTAAAACATAT
AGTATGGGCAAGCAGGGAGCTAGAACGATTCGCAGTTAATCCTGGCCTGTTAGAAACATCAGAAGGCTGT
AGACAAATACTGGGACAGCTACAACCATCCCTTCAGACAGGATCAGAAGAACTTAGATCATTATATAATA
CAGTAGCAACCCTCTATTGTGTGCATCAAAGGATAGAGATAAAAGACACCAAGGAAGCTTTAGACAAGAT
AGAGGAAGAGCAAAACAAAAGTAAGACCACCGCACAGCAAGCGGCCGCTGATCTTCAGACCTGGAGGAGG
AGATATGAGGGACAATTGGAGAAGTGAATTATATAAATATAAAGTAGTAAAAATTGAACCATTAGGAGTA
GCACCCACCAAGGCAAAGAGAAGAGTGGTGCAGAGAGAAAAAAGAGCAGTGGGAATAGGAGCTTTGTTCC
TTGGGTTCTTGGGAGCAGCAGGAAGCACTATGGGCGCAGCGTCAATGACGCTGACGGTACAGGCCAGACA
ATTATTGTCTGGTATAGTGCAGCAGCAGAACAATTTGCTGAGGGCTATTGAGGCGCAACAGCATCTGTTG
CAACTCACAGTCTGGGGCATCAAGCAGCTCCAGGCAAGAATCCTGGCTGTGGAAAGATACCTAAAGGATC
AACAGCTCCTGGGGATTTGGGGTTGCTCTGGAAAACTCATTTGCACCACTGCTGTGCCTTGGAATGCTAG
TTGGAGTAATAAATCTCTGGAACAGATTTGGAATCACACGACCTGGATGGAGTGGGACAGAGAAATTAAC
AATTACACAAGCTTAATACACTCCTTAATTGAAGAATCGCAAAACCAGCAAGAAAAGAATGAACAAGAAT
TATTGGAATTAGATAAATGGGCAAGTTTGTGGAATTGGTTTAACATAACAAATTGGCTGTGGTATATAAA
ATTATTCATAATGATAGTAGGAGGCTTGGTAGGTTTAAGAATAGTTTTTGCTGTACTTTCTATAGTGAAT
AGAGTTAGGCAGGGATATTCACCATTATCGTTTCAGACCCACCTCCCAACCCCGAGGGGACCCAGAGAGG
GCCTATTTCCCATGATTCCTTCATATTTGCATATACGATACAAGGCTGTTAGAGAGATAATTAGAATTAA
TTTGACTGTAAACACAAAGATATTAGTACAAAATACGTGACGTAGAAAGTAATAATTTCTTGGGTAGTTT
GCAGTTTTAAAATTATGTTTTAAAATGGACTATCATATGCTTACCGTAACTTGAAAGTATTTCGATTTCT
TGGCTTTATATATCTTGTGGAAAGGACGAAACACCGAAACAGTGGCAAAACAACACGTTTTAGAGCTAGA
AATAGCAAGTTAAAATAAGGCTAGTCCGTTATCAACTTGAAAAAGTGGCACCGAGTCGGTGCTTTTTTAA
GCTTGGCGTAACTAGATCTTGAGACAAATGGCAGTATTCATCCACAATTTTAAAAGAAAAGGGGGGATTG
GGGGGTACAGTGCAGGGGAAAGAATAGTAGACATAATAGCAACAGACATACAAACTAAAGAATTACAAAA
ACAAATTACAAAAATTCAAAATTTTCGGGTTTATTACAGGGACAGCAGAGATCCACTTTGGCGCCGGCTC
GAGGGGG
