LOCUS       Exported 20 bp ds-DNA linear SYN 28-MAY-2021
DEFINITION  3rd generation lentiviral gRNA plasmid targeting human NMRK1.
ACCESSION   .
VERSION     .
KEYWORDS    NMRK1 gRNA (BRDN0001148142)
SOURCE      synthetic DNA construct
  ORGANISM  synthetic DNA construct
REFERENCE   1 (bases 1 to 20)
  AUTHORS   Doench JG, Fusi N, Sullender M, Hegde M, Vaimberg EW, Donovan KF,
            Smith I, Tothova Z, Wilen C, Orchard R, Virgin HW, Listgarten J,
            Root DE
  TITLE     Optimized sgRNA design to maximize activity and minimize off-target
            effects of CRISPR-Cas9.
  JOURNAL   Nat Biotechnol. 2016 Jan 18. doi: 10.1038/nbt.3437.
  PUBMED    26780180
REFERENCE   2 (bases 1 to 20)
  AUTHORS   .
  TITLE     Direct Submission
  JOURNAL   Exported May 28, 2021 from SnapGene Server 1.1.58
            http://www.snapgene.com
FEATURES             Location/Qualifiers
     source          1..20
                     /organism="synthetic DNA construct"
                     /mol_type="other DNA"
ORIGIN
        1 aaacagtggc aaaacaacac
//
