LOCUS       Exported 570 bp ds-DNA linear SYN 06-JUL-2021
DEFINITION  3rd generation lentiviral gRNA plasmid targeting human NMRK1.
ACCESSION   .
VERSION     .
KEYWORDS    NMRK1 gRNA (BRDN0001148142)
SOURCE      synthetic DNA construct
  ORGANISM  synthetic DNA construct
REFERENCE   1 (bases 1 to 570)
  AUTHORS   Doench JG, Fusi N, Sullender M, Hegde M, Vaimberg EW, Donovan KF,
            Smith I, Tothova Z, Wilen C, Orchard R, Virgin HW, Listgarten J,
            Root DE
  TITLE     Optimized sgRNA design to maximize activity and minimize off-target
            effects of CRISPR-Cas9.
  JOURNAL   Nat Biotechnol. 2016 Jan 18. doi: 10.1038/nbt.3437.
  PUBMED    26780180
REFERENCE   2 (bases 1 to 570)
  AUTHORS   .
  TITLE     Direct Submission
  JOURNAL   Exported Jul 6, 2021 from SnapGene Server 1.1.58
            http://www.snapgene.com
FEATURES             Location/Qualifiers
     source          1..570
                     /organism="synthetic DNA construct"
                     /mol_type="other DNA"
     primer_bind     62..81
                     /label=LKO.1 5'
                     /note="Human U6 promoter, forward primer"
     misc_RNA        161..236
                     /label=gRNA scaffold
                     /note="guide RNA scaffold for the Streptococcus pyogenes
                     CRISPR/Cas9 system"
     misc_feature    292..409
                     /label=cPPT/CTS
                     /note="central polypurine tract and central termination
                     sequence of HIV-1"
ORIGIN
        1 gtgacgtaga aagtaataat ttcttgggta gtttgcagtt ttaaaattat gttttaaaat
       61 ggactatcat atgcttaccg taacttgaaa gtatttcgat ttcttggctt tatatatctt
      121 gtggaaagga cgaaacaccg aaacagtggc aaaacaacac gttttagagc tagaaatagc
      181 aagttaaaat aaggctagtc cgttatcaac ttgaaaaagt ggcaccgagt cggtgctttt
      241 ttaagcttgg cgtaactaga tcttgagaca aatggcagta ttcatccaca attttaaaag
      301 aaaagggggg attggggggt acagtgcagg ggaaagaata gtagacataa tagcaacaga
      361 catacaaact aaagaattac aaaaacaaat tacaaaaatt caaaattttc gggtttatta
      421 cagggacagc agagatccac tttggcgccg gctcgagggg gcccgggtgc aaagatggat
      481 aaagttttaa acagagagga atctttgcag ctaatggacc ttctaggtct tgaaaggagt
      541 gggaattggc tccggtgccc gtcagtgggc
//
